>Addgene plasmid #248010 | pET28-hisSumo-KE-Des61.1 | addgene full sequence | sequence record 494354 | Addgene NGS Result
TGAGATCCGGCTGCTAACAAAGCCCGAAAGGAAGCTGAGTTGGCTGCTGCCACCGCTGAGCAATAACTAG
CATAACCCCTTGGGGCCTCTAAACGGGTCTTGAGGGGTTTTTTGCTGAAAGGAGGAACTATATCCGGATT
GGCGAATGGG
[124 nt withheld, positions 151-274]
C
[91 nt withheld, positions 276-366]
A
[49 nt withheld, positions 368-416]
CCTTTGACGTTGGAGTCCACGTTCTTT
[37 nt withheld, positions 444-480]
ACCCTATCTCGGTCTATTCTTTTGATTTATAAGGGATTTTGCCGATTTCGGCCTATTGGTTAAAAAATGA
GCTGATTTAACAAAAATTTAACGCGAATTTTAACAAAATATTAACGCTTACAATTTAGGTGGCACTTTTC
GGGGAAATGTGCGCGGAACCCCTATTTGTTTATTTTTCTAAATACATTCAAATATGTATCCGCTCATGAA
TTAATTCTTAGAAAAACTCATCGAGCATCAAATGAAACTGCAATTTATTCATATCAGGATTATCAATACC
ATATTTTTGAAAAAGCCGTTTCTGTAATGAAGGAGAAAACTCACCGAGGCAGTTCCATAGGATGGCAAGA
TCCTGGTATCGGTCTGCGATTCCGACTCGTCCAACATCAATACAACCTATTAATTTCCCCTCGTCAAAAA
TAAGGTTATCAAGTGAGAAATCACCATGAGTGACGACTGAATCCGGTGAGAATGGCAAAAGTTTATGCAT
TTCTTTCCAGACTTGTTCAACAGGCCAGCCATTACGCTCGTCATCAAAATCACTCGCATCAACCAAACCG
TTATTCATTCGTGATTGCGCCTGAGCGAGACGAAATACGCGATCGCTGTTAAAAGGACAATTACAAACAG
GAATCGAATGCAACCGGCGCAGGAACACTGCCAGCGCATCAACAATATTTTCACCTGAATCAGGATATTC
TTCTAATACCTGGAATGCTGTTTTCCCGGGGATCGCAGTGGTGAGTAACCATGCATCATCAGGAGTACGG
ATAAAATGCTTGATGGTCGGAAGAGGCATAAATTCCGTCAGCCAGTTTAGTCTGACCATCTCATCTGTAA
CATCATTGGCAACGCTACCTTTGCCATGTTTCAGAAACAACTCTGGCGCATCGGGCTTCCCATACAATCG
ATAGATTGTCGCACCTGATTGCCCGACATTATCGCGAGCCCATTTATACCCATATAAATCAGCATCCATG
TTGGAATTTAATCGCGGCCTAGAGCAAGACGTTTCCCGTTGAATATGGCTCATAACACCCCTTGTATTAC
TGTTTATGTAAGCAGACAGTTTTATTGTTCATGACCAAAATCCCTTAACGTGAGTTTTCGTTCCACTGAG
CGTCAGACCCCGTAGAAAAGATCAAAGGATCTTCTTGAGATCCTTTTTTTCTGCGCGTAATCTGCTGCTT
GCAAACAAAAAAACCACCGCTACCAGCGGTGGTTTGTTTGCCGGATCAAGAGCTACCAACTCTTTTTCCG
AAGGTAACTGGCTTCAGCAGAGCGCAGATACCAAATACTGTCCTTCTAGTGTAGCCGTAGTTAGGCCACC
ACTTCAAGAACTCTGTAGCACCGCCTACATACCTCGCTCTGCTAATCCTGTTACCAGTGGCTGCTGCCAG
TGGCGATAAGTCGTGTCTTACCGGGTTGGACTCAAGACGATAGTTACCGGATAAGGCGCAGCGGTCGGGC
TGAACGGGGGGTTCGTGCACACAGCCCAGCTTGGAGCGAACGACCTACACCGAACTGAGATACCTACAGC
GTGAGCTATGAGAAAGCGCCACGCTTCCCGAAGGGAGAAAGGCGGACAGGTATCCGGTAAGCGGCAGGGT
CGGAACAGGAGAGCGCACGAGGGAGCTTCCAGGGGGAAACGCCTGGTATCTTTATAGTCCTGTCGGGTTT
CGCCACCTCTGACTTGAGCGTCGATTTTTGTGATGCTCGTCAGGGGGGCGGAGCCTATGGAAAAACGCCA
GCAACGCGGCCTTTTTACGGTTCCTGGCCTTTTGCTGGCCTTTTGCTCACATGTTCTTTCCTGCGTTATC
CCCTGATTCTGTGGATAACCGTATTACCGCCTTTGAGTGAGCTGATACCGCTCGCCGCAGCCGAACGACC
GAGCGCAGCGAGTCAGTGAGCGAGGAAGCGGAAGAGCGCCTGATGCGGTATTTTCTCCTTACGCATCTGT
GCGGTATTTCACACCGCAATGGTGCACTCTCAGTACAATCTGCTCTGATGCCGCATAGTTAAGCCAGTAT
ACACTCCGCTATCGCTACGTGACTGGGTCATGGCTGCGCCCCGACACCCGCCAACACCCGCTGACGCGCC
CTGACGGGCTTGTCTGCTCCCGGCATCCGCTTACAGACAAGCTGTGACCGTCTCCGGGAGCTGCATGTGT
CAGAGGTTTTCACCGTCATCACCGAAACGCGCGAGGCAGCTGCGGTAAAGCTCATCAGCGTGGTCGTGAA
GCGATTCACAGATGTCTGCCTGTTCATCCGCGTCCAGCTCGTTGAGTTTCTCCAGAAGCGTTAATGTCTG
GCTTCTGATAAAGCGGGCCATGTTAAGGGCGGTTTTTTCCTGTTTGGTCACTGATGCCTCCGTGTAAGGG
GGATTTCTGTTCATGGGGGTAATGATACCGATGAAACGAGAGAGGATGCTCACGATACGGGTTACTGATG
ATGAACATGCCCGGTTACTGGAACGTTGTGAGGGTAAACAACTGGCGGTATGGATGCGGCGGGACCAGAG
AAAAATCACTCAGGGTCAATGCCAGCGCTTCGTTAATACAGATGTAGGTGTTCCACAGGGTAGCCAGCAG
CATCCTGCGATGCAGATCCGGAACATAATGGTGCAGGGCGCTGACTTCCGCGTTTCCAGACTTTACGAAA
CACGGAAACCGAAGACCATTCATGTTGTTGCTCAGGTCGCAGACGTTTTGCAGCAGCAGTCGCTTCACGT
TCGCTCGCGTATCGGTGATTCATTCTGCTAACCAGTAAGGCAACCCCGCCAGCCTAGCCGGGTCCTCAAC
GACAGGAGCACGATCATGCGCACCCGTGGGGCCGCCATGCCGGCGATAATGGCCTGCTTCTCGCCGAAAC
GTTTGGTGGCGGGACCAGTGACGAAGGCTTGAGCGAGGGCGTGCAAGATTCCGAATACCGCAAGCGACAG
GCCGATCATCGTCGCGCTCCAGCGAAAGCGGTCCTCGCCGAAAATGACCCAGAGCGCTGCCGGCACCTGT
CCTACGAGTTGCATGATAAAGAAGACAGTCATAAGTGCGGCGACGATAGTCATGCCCCGCGCCCACCGGA
AGGAGCTGACTGGGTTGAAGGCTCTCAAGGGCATCGGTCGAGATCCCGGTGCCTAATGAGTGAGCTAACT
TACATTAATTGCGTTGCGCTCACTGCCCGCTTTCCAGTCGGGAAACCTGTCGTGCCAGCTGCATTAATGA
ATCGGCCAACGCGCGGGGAGAGGCGGTTTGCGTATTGGGCGCCAGGGTGGTTTTTCTTTTCACCAGTGAG
ACGGGCAACAGCTGATTGCCCTTCACCGCCTGGCCCTGAGAGAGTTGCAGCAAGCGGTCCACGCTGGTTT
GCCCCAGCAGGCGAAAATCCTGTTTGATGGTGGTTAACGGCGGGATATAACATGAGCTGTCTTCGGTATC
GTCGTATCCCACTACCGAGATATCCGCACCAACGCGCAGCCCGGACTCGGTAATGGCGCGCATTGCGCCC
AGCGCCATCTGATCGTTGGCAACCAGCATCGCAGTGGGAACGATGCCCTCATTCAGCATTTGCATGGTTT
GTTGAAAACCGGACATGGCACTCCAGTCGCCTTCCCGTTCCGCTATCGGCTGAATTTGATTGCGAGTGAG
ATATTTATGCCAGCCAGCCAGACGCAGACGCGCCGAGACAGAACTTAATGGGCCCGCTAACAGCGCGATT
TGCTGGTGACCCAATGCGACCAGATGCTCCACGCCCAGTCGCGTACCGTCTTCATGGGAGAAAATAATAC
TGTTGATGGGTGTCTGGTCAGAGACATCAAGAAATAACGCCGGAACATTAGTGCAGGCAGCTTCCACAGC
AATGGCATCCTGGTCATCCAGCGGATAGTTAATGATCAGCCCACTGACGCGTTGCGCGAGAAGATTGTGC
ACCGCCGCTTTACAGGCTTCGACGCCGCTTCGTTCTACCATCGACACCACCACGCTGGCACCCAGTTGAT
CGGCGCGAGATTTAATCGCCGCGACAATTTGCGACGGCGCGTGCAGGGCCAGACTGGAGGTGGCAACGCC
AATCAGCAACGACTGTTTGCCCGCCAGTTGTTGTGCCACGCGGTTGGGAATGTAATTCAGCTCCGCCATC
GCCGCTTCCACTTTTTCCCGCGTTTTCGCAGAAACGTGGCTGGCCTGGTTCACCACGCGGGAAACGGTCT
GATAAGAGACACCGGCATACTCTGCGACATCGTATAACGTTACTGGTTTCACATTCACCACCCTGAATTG
ACTCTCTTCCGGGCGCTATCATGCCATACCGCGAAAGGTTTTGCGCCATTCGATGGTGTCCGGGATCTCG
ACGCTCTCCCTTATGCGACTCCTGCATTAGGAAGCAGCCCAGTAGTAGGTTGAGGCCGTTGAGCACCGCC
GCCGCAAGGAATGGTGCATGCAAGGAGATGGCGCCCAACAGTCCCCCGGCCACGGGGCCTGCCACCATAC
CCACGCCGAAACAAGCGCTCATGAGCCCGAAGTGGCGAGCCCGATCTTCCCCATCGGTGATGTCGGCGAT
ATAGGCGCCAGCAACCGCACCTGTGGCGCCGGTGATGCCGGCCACGATGCGTCCGGCGTAGAGGATCGAG
ATCTCGATCCCGCGAAATTAATACGACTCACTATAGGGGAATTGTGAGCGGATAACAATTCCCCTCTAGA
AATAATTTTGTTTAACTTTAAGAAGGAGATATACCATGAGCAAGCATCACCATCATTCAGGCCATCACCA
TACCGGACACCACCATCATTCAGGCAGTCATCACCATTCCGGATCTGCTGCGGGTGGCGAAGAAGATAAG
AAACCGGCAGGTGGCGAAGGTGGCGGTGCCCATATCAACCTGAAAGTGAAAGGTCAAGACGGCAACGAAG
TCTTTTTCCGCATCAAACGTTCTACCCAGCTGAAAAAGCTGATGAACGCATACTGTGACCGTCAGTCTGT
AGACATGACCGCAATTGCTTTCCTGTTTGATGGTCGTCGCCTGCGTGCGGAACAGACCCCGGATGAACTG
GAGATGGAAGATGGCGACGAAATCGACGCAATGCTTCATCAGACTGGTGGCATGGATCGCGCGGATCTGC
GCAACATTGAAGGCCGCCTGGCGGAAATTGCCAAGACAATCGCAGCAGACTTACAACCCAAGCCCTTGCC
ACCCCCGCCACCCGGTCGTAATTTCGAGGCCGCATTACGTCGTCCTGGTATCGCACTCATCTTGGCATGT
CTCAAGGCAACACCTGCAAAGGGTCTTTTACGTGAGGACTTCGACCCCGTACGTATCGCCGCCATCTACC
GTCACTACGCCGACGCTATCGCCGTAATCACGGACGAGAAGTACCACCAAGGTTCGATGTCATTCTTGCG
TCAAGTACGTGCCGTTGCCCCACAACCTATCCTTTGTGTCGACTACATCGTTGACCCCAGTCAAATCGAC
GAGGCCCGTGCAGCAGGGGCAGACGCCATCTTGCTTCTTGTCGCCATCTTGACTCCCGAGGCCTTGAAGA
AGTTATACGAGTACGCTAAGTCGTTAGGTCTTGACCCCATCGTCGAGGTTCACACGGAAGAGGAGTTGAA
GCGTGCCCTCAAGCTTGGTGCCCGTATCATCGGTATCCTCAATATCGACTTGCGTACGGGTACAATCGAC
CGTAATGTTGCTGAGCACTTAATGCGTCTTGCCCGTAAGCAAGGTTTCCGTGGGGTTCTTATCGCTATCG
GCGGTTACTCGACTAAAGAGGAGTTAAAGTCTCTTGAGGGATTGGCAGACGCCGTTGTCATCTGGGACGC
TATTATGACCGCGCCGGATATTGCGAAAAAACTGGCGAAACTGCGCGGCTAATAA
Features (pLannotate 1.2.2; 18 found; start..end, strand, type, name):
     10..59      +  CDS            SET1 (fragment): solubility-enhancement tag derived from T7 phage gene 10B
     67..114     +  terminator     T7 terminator: transcription terminator for bacteriophage T7 RNA polymerase
    151..579     +  rep_origin     f1 ori (sequence partly withheld): f1 bacteriophage origin of replication; arrow indicates direction of (+) strand synthesis
    632..689     +  promoter       AmpR promoter (fragment): bla
    698..1513    -  CDS            KanR: aminoglycoside phosphotransferase; aph(3')-Ia; confers resistance to kanamycin in bacteria or G418 (Geneticin®) in eukaryotes
   1635..2223    +  rep_origin     ori: high-copy-number ColE1/pMB1/pBR322/pUC origin of replication
   2409..2548    -  misc_feature   bom: basis of mobility region from pBR322
   2650..2841    -  CDS            rop: Rop protein, which maintains plasmids at low copy number; rop
   2858..3238    +  CDS            YPB1_ECOLX: Protein predicted: Swiss-Prot protein existence level 4. From Escherichia coli.
   3310..3601    -  CDS            TcR (fragment): tetracycline efflux protein; tet; confers resistance to tetracycline
   3616..3637    -  protein_bind   CAP binding site: CAP binding activates transcription in the presence of cAMP. E. coli catabolite activator protein
   3650..4732    -  CDS            lacI: lac repressor; lacI; The lac repressor binds to the lac operator to inhibit transcription in E. coli. This inhibition can be relieved by adding lactose or isopropyl-β-D-thiogalactopyranoside (IPTG).
   4733..4810    -  promoter       lacI promoter: lacI
   4818..5097    -  CDS            TcR (fragment): tetracycline efflux protein; tet; confers resistance to tetracycline
   5119..5137    +  promoter       T7 promoter: promoter for bacteriophage T7 RNA polymerase
   5138..5162    +  protein_bind   lac operator: The lac repressor binds to the lac operator to inhibit transcription in E. coli. This inhibition can be relieved by adding lactose or isopropyl-β-D-thiogalactopyranoside (IPTG). lac repressor encoded by lacI
   5177..5199    +  RBS            RBS: efficient ribosome binding site from bacteriophage T7 gene 10 (Olins and Rangwala, 1989)
   5287..5571    +  CDS            SUMO1 (fragment): SUMO1_ORYSJ - Also known as SMT3, SUM1. Experimental evidence at protein level: Swiss-Prot protein existence level 1. Ubiquitin-like protein which can be covalently attached to target lysines as a monomer. Does not seem to be involved in protein degradation and may function as an antagonist of ubiquitin in the degradation process (By similarity). From Oryza sativa subsp. japonica (Rice).
