[The description below was written by a language model from this plasmid's Addgene catalogue record and pLannotate feature annotations shown in this document.]
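Description:
pET28-hisSumo-KE-Des61.1 is a pET28-based bacterial expression plasmid (about 6.3 kb) for producing Des61.1, a synthetic, computationally designed Kemp eliminase, in E. coli. It is maintained through a ColE1/pMB1-type origin and selected with kanamycin via the aph(3')-Ia gene. The catalogue lists it as high copy, although the annotation also finds the rop gene and the bom region from pBR322, elements usually associated with lower, pBR322-like copy number. An f1 origin is also present. Short annotated tetracycline-resistance fragments, a partial AmpR promoter and a predicted E. coli ORF appear to be backbone remnants rather than functional parts.

The expression cassette follows the standard pET layout: a T7 promoter followed directly by a lac operator, the strong T7 gene 10 ribosome binding site, the coding region, and a T7 terminator, with a plasmid-borne lacI gene supplying the repressor. Transcription therefore requires a host that provides T7 RNA polymerase and is induced with IPTG or lactose. According to the catalogue entry, the insert was introduced by Golden Gate cloning and carries an N-terminal 12xHis-bdSUMO fusion. The automated annotation detects this SUMO module as a partial match to a rice SUMO1 homologue, consistent with a plant-derived SUMO domain. It does not annotate the His tag or the Des61.1 coding sequence itself, which is expected for a de novo designed gene and which presumably occupies the unannotated stretch downstream of SUMO. The His tag allows metal-affinity purification, while SUMO fusions generally aid solubility and can be removed by a cognate SUMO protease. The plasmid is intended for recombinant expression of the designed enzyme.
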