Addgene plasmid #248010: pET28-hisSumo-KE-Des61.1
Purpose: Expression of synthetic Kemp eliminase (Des61.1)
Depositing lab: Sarel Fleishman. Depositing organization: Weizmann Institute of Science. Publication: Complete computational design of high-efficiency Kemp elimination enzymes. Listov D, Vos E, Hoffka G, Hoch SY, Berg A, Hamer-Rogotner S, Dym O, Kamerlin SCL, Fleishman SJ. Nature. 2025 Jul;643(8074):1421-1427. doi: 10.1038/s41586-025-09136-2. Epub 2025 Jun 18. PubMed 40533551.
Backbone
  Vector backbone: pET28
  Vector type: Bacterial Expression
Growth in bacteria
  Bacterial resistance: Kanamycin, 50 μg/mL
  Growth temperature: 37°C
  Growth strain: DH5alpha
  Copy number: High Copy
Gene/Insert
  Gene/Insert name: KE-Des61.1
  Species: Synthetic
  Promoter: T7
  Tag / fusion protein: 12xHis-bdSumo (N terminal on insert)
  Cloning method: Golden Gate
Terms and licenses: Academic/Nonprofit Terms; Industry Terms: Not Available to Industry
How to cite: pET28-hisSumo-KE-Des61.1 was a gift from Sarel Fleishman (Addgene plasmid # 248010 ; http://n2t.net/addgene:248010 ; RRID:Addgene_248010)
